>Addgene plasmid #174035 | pCS2-AcrIIC1 | addgene full sequence | sequence record 346965 | Addgene NGS Result
TTCTCACGCCCCCTATTGACGTCAATGACGGTAAATGGCCCACTTGGCAGTACATCAATATCTATTAATA
GTAACTTGGCAAGTACATTACTATTGGAAGTACGCCAGGGTACATTGGCAGTACTCCCATTGACGTCAAT
GGCGGTAAATGGCCCGCGATGGCTGCCAAGTACATCCCCATTGACGTCAATGGGGAGGGGCAATGACGCA
AATGGGCGTTCCATTGACGTAAATGGGCGGTAGGCGTGCCTAATGGGAGGTCTATATAAGCAATGCTCGT
TTAGGGAACCGCCATTCTGCCTGGGGACGTCGGAGCAAGCTTGATTTAGGTGACACTATAGAATACAAGC
TACTTGTTCTTTTTGCAGGATCCCATCGATTCGAATTCGCCACCATGCCAAAAAAGAAGAGAAAGGTAGA
AGACCCCATGAATAAAACTTATAAAATTGGAAAAAATGCCGGGTATGATGGCTGCGGTCTTTGTCTTGCG
GCCATTTCTGAAAATGAAGCTATCAAAGTTAAGTATTTGCGCGACATTTGTCCTGATTACGATGGCGATG
ATAAAGCTGAGGATTGGCTGAGATGGGGAACGGACAGCCGCGTCAAAGCAGCCGCTCTTGAAATGGAGCA
GTACGCATATACGTCGGTTGGTATGGCCTCATGTTGGGAGTTTGTTGAACTATGATCTAGAACTATAGTG
AGTCGTATTACGTAGATCCAGACATGATAAGATACATTGATGAGTTTGGACAAACCACAACTAGAATGCA
GTGAAAAAAATGCTTTATTTGTGAAATTTGTGATGCTATTGCTTTATTTGTAACCATTATAAGCTGCAAT
AAACAAGTTAACAACAACAATTGCATTCATTTTATGTTTCAGGTTCAGGGGGAGGTGTGGGAGGTTTTTT
AATTCGCGGCCGCGGCGCCAATGCATTGGGCCCGGTACCCAGCTTTTGTTCCCTTTAGTGAGGGTTAATT
GCGCGCTTGGCGTAATCATGGTCATAGCTGTTTCCTGTGTGAAATTGTTATCCGCTCACAATTCCACACA
ACATACGAGCCGGGAGCATAAAGTGTAAAGCCTGGGGTGCCTAATGAGTGAGCTAACTCACATTAATTGC
GTTGCGCTCACTGCCCGCTTTCCAGTCGGGAAACCTGTCGTGCCAGCTGCATTAATGAATCGGCCAACGC
GCGGGGAGAGGCGGTTTGCGTATTGGGCGCTCTTCCGCTTCCTCGCTCACTGACTCGCTGCGCTCGGTCG
TTCGGCTGCGGCGAGCGGTATCAGCTCACTCAAAGGCGGTAATACGGTTATCCACAGAATCAGGGGATAA
CGCAGGAAAGAACATGTGAGCAAAAGGCCAGCAAAAGGCCAGGAACCGTAAAAAGGCCGCGTTGCTGGCG
TTTTTCCATAGGCTCCGCCCCCCTGACGAGCATCACAAAAATCGACGCTCAAGTCAGAGGTGGCGAAACC
CGACAGGACTATAAAGATACCAGGCGTTTCCCCCTGGAAGCTCCCTCGTGCGCTCTCCTGTTCCGACCCT
GCCGCTTACCGGATACCTGTCCGCCTTTCTCCCTTCGGGAAGCGTGGCGCTTTCTCATAGCTCACGCTGT
AGGTATCTCAGTTCGGTGTAGGTCGTTCGCTCCAAGCTGGGCTGTGTGCACGAACCCCCCGTTCAGCCCG
ACCGCTGCGCCTTATCCGGTAACTATCGTCTTGAGTCCAACCCGGTAAGACACGACTTATCGCCACTGGC
AGCAGCCACTGGTAACAGGATTAGCAGAGCGAGGTATGTAGGCGGTGCTACAGAGTTCTTGAAGTGGTGG
CCTAACTACGGCTACACTAGAAGAACAGTATTTGGTATCTGCGCTCTGCTGAAGCCAGTTACCTTCGGAA
AAAGAGTTGGTAGCTCTTGATCCGGCAAACAAACCACCGCTGGTAGCGGTGGTTTTTTTGTTTGCAAGCA
GCAGATTACGCGCAGAAAAAAAGGATCTCAAGAAGATCCTTTGATCTTTTCTACGGGGTCTGACGCTCAG
TGGAACGAAAACTCACGTTAAGGGATTTTGGTCATGAGATTATCAAAAAGGATCTTCACCTAGATCCTTT
TAAATTAAAAATGAAGTTTTAAATCAATCTAAAGTATATATGAGTAAACTTGGTCTGACAGTTACCAATG
CTTAATCAGTGAGGCACCTATCTCAGCGATCTGTCTATTTCGTTCATCCATAGTTGCCTGACTCCCCGTC
GTGTAGATAACTACGATACGGGAGGGCTTACCATCTGGCCCCAGTGCTGCAATGATACCGCGAGACCCAC
GCTCACCGGCTCCAGATTTATCAGCAATAAACCAGCCAGCCGGAAGGGCCGAGCGCAGAAGTGGTCCTGC
AACTTTATCCGCCTCCATCCAGTCTATTAATTGTTGCCGGGAAGCTAGAGTAAGTAGTTCGCCAGTTAAT
AGTTTGCGCAACGTTGTTGCCATTGCTACAGGCATCGTGGTGTCACGCTCGTCGTTTGGTATGGCTTCAT
TCAGCTCCGGTTCCCAACGATCAAGGCGAGTTACATGATCCCCCATGTTGTGCAAAAAAGCGGTTAGCTC
CTTCGGTCCTCCGATCGTTGTCAGAAGTAAGTTGGCCGCAGTGTTATCACTCATGGTTATGGCAGCACTG
CATAATTCTCTTACTGTCATGCCATCCGTAAGATGCTTTTCTGTGACTGGTGAGTACTCAACCAAGTCAT
TCTGAGAATAGTGTATGCGGCGACCGAGTTGCTCTTGCCCGGCGTCAATACGGGATAATACCGCGCCACA
TAGCAGAACTTTAAAAGTGCTCATCATTGGAAAACGTTCTTCGGGGCGAAAACTCTCAAGGATCTTACCG
CTGTTGAGATCCAGTTCGATGTAACCCACTCGTGCACCCAACTGATCTTCAGCATCTTTTACTTTCACCA
GCGTTTCTGGGTGAGCAAAAACAGGAAGGCAAAATGCCGCAAAAAAGGGAATAAGGGCGACACGGAAATG
TTGAATACTCATACTCTTCCTTTTTCAATATTATTGAAGCATTTATCAGGGTTATTGTCTCATGAGCGGA
TACATATTTGAATGTATTTAGAAAAATAAACAAATAGGGGTTCCGCGCACATTTCCCCGAAAAGTGCCAC
CTAAATTGTAAGCGTTAATATTTTGTTAAAATTCGCGTTAAATTTTTGTTAAATCAGCTCATTTTTTAAC
CAATAGGCCGAAATCGGCAAAATCCCTTATAAATCAAAAGAATAGACCGAGATAGGGT
[37 nt withheld, positions 3279-3315]
AAAGAACGTGGACTCCAACGTCAAAGG
[49 nt withheld, positions 3343-3391]
T
[91 nt withheld, positions 3393-3483]
G
[124 nt withheld, positions 3485-3608]
CCCATTCGCCATTCAGGCTGCGCAACTGTTGGGAAGGGCGATCGGTGCGGGCCTCTTCGCTATTACGCCA
GTCGACCGCCAATTCAATATGGCGTATATGGACTCATGCCAATTCAATATGGTGGATCTGGACCTGTGCC
AATTCAATATGGCGTATATGGACTCGTGCCAATTCAATATGGTGGATCTGGACCCCAGCCAATTCAATAT
GGCGGACTTGGCACCATGCCAATTCAATATGGCGGACCTGGCACTGTGCCAACTGGGGAGGGGTCTACTT
GGCACGGTGCCAAGTTTGAGGAGGGGTCTTGGCCCTGTGCCAAGTCCGCCATATTGAATTGGCATGGTGC
CAATAATGGCGGCCATATTGGCTATATGCCAGGATCAATATATAGGCAATATCCAATATGGCCCTATGCC
AATATGGCTATTGGCCAGGTTCAATACTATGTATTGGCCCTATGCCATATAGTATTCCATATATGGGTTT
TCCTATTGACGTAGATAGCCCCTCCCAATGGGCGGTCCCATATACCATATATGGGGCTTCCTAATACCGC
CCATAGCCACTCCCCCATTGACGTCAATGGTCTCTATATATGGTCTTTCCTATTGACGTCATATGGGCGG
TCCTATTGACGTATATGGCGCCTCCCCCATTGACGTCAATTACGGTAAATGGCCCGCCTGGCTCAATGCC
CATTGACGTCAATAGGACCACCCACCATTGACGTCAATGGGATGGCTCATTGCCCATTCATATCCG
Features (pLannotate 1.2.2; 15 found; start..end, strand, type, name):
    324..342     +  promoter       SP6 promoter: promoter for bacteriophage SP6 RNA polymerase
    398..418     +  CDS            SV40 NLS: nuclear localization signal of SV40 (simian virus 40) large T antigen
    693..710     -  promoter       T7 promoter (fragment): promoter for bacteriophage T7 RNA polymerase
    715..849     -  polyA_signal   SV40 poly(A) signal: SV40 polyadenylation signal
    962..980     -  promoter       T3 promoter: promoter for bacteriophage T3 RNA polymerase
   1025..1041    -  protein_bind   lac operator: The lac repressor binds to the lac operator to inhibit transcription in E. coli. This inhibition can be relieved by adding lactose or isopropyl-β-D-thiogalactopyranoside (IPTG). lac repressor encoded by lacI
   1049..1079    -  promoter       lac promoter: promoter for the E. coli lac operon
   1094..1115    -  protein_bind   CAP binding site: CAP binding activates transcription in the presence of cAMP. E. coli catabolite activator protein
   1128..1220    -  CDS            lacI (fragment): lac repressor; lacI; The lac repressor binds to the lac operator to inhibit transcription in E. coli. This inhibition can be relieved by adding lactose or isopropyl-β-D-thiogalactopyranoside (IPTG).
   1403..1991    -  rep_origin     ori: high-copy-number ColE1/pMB1/pBR322/pUC origin of replication
   2162..3022    -  CDS            AmpR: β-lactamase; bla; confers resistance to ampicillin, carbenicillin, and related antibiotics
   3023..3127    -  promoter       AmpR promoter: bla
   3180..3608    -  rep_origin     f1 ori (sequence partly withheld): f1 bacteriophage origin of replication; arrow indicates direction of (+) strand synthesis
   3613..3679    -  CDS            lacZα (fragment): LacZα fragment of β-galactosidase; lacZ fragment
   3686..289     +  promoter       CMV IE94 promoter (across the origin): enhancer/promoter region of simian cytomegalovirus major immediate early transcription unit IE94
