[The description below was written by a language model from this plasmid's Addgene catalogue record and pLannotate feature annotations shown in this document.]
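Description:
pCS2-AcrIIC1 is a pCS2-based plasmid built as a template for in vitro transcription of mRNA encoding the anti-CRISPR protein AcrIIC1. It is propagated in E. coli using a high-copy ColE1/pUC-type origin and selected with ampicillin through the β-lactamase (AmpR) gene. An f1 phage origin and remnants of the lac region (lac promoter and operator, CAP site, lacI and lacZα fragments) are also present as backbone carry-over. The catalogue lists the total size as about 4.2 kb, while the sequenced record is 4,374 nt.

The synthetic AcrIIC1 insert (catalogued at roughly 200 bp and introduced by Gibson cloning) is not itself annotated in the feature table. By position, it should lie in the interval between the SP6 promoter and the SV40 polyadenylation signal. An SV40 large T antigen nuclear localization signal is annotated shortly downstream of the SP6 promoter, which suggests the anti-CRISPR is expressed as an NLS fusion, although the record does not spell this out. SP6 RNA polymerase can transcribe the cassette to produce sense mRNA, with the SV40 poly(A) signal at its 3′ end. Upstream of SP6 sits the simian CMV IE94 enhancer/promoter typical of pCS2, which could also drive expression directly in vertebrate cells. T7 (a fragment) and T3 promoters flank the downstream side in the antisense orientation.

The associated publication concerns orthogonal CRISPR-Cas tools for genome editing, inhibition and CRISPR recording in zebrafish embryos. The transcribed AcrIIC1 mRNA is therefore presumably delivered to embryos to inhibit Cas9 activity; AcrIIC1 is known as an inhibitor of type II-C Cas9 orthologues.
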