Addgene plasmid #174035: pCS2-AcrIIC1
Purpose: In vitro transcription of anti-CRISPR AcrIIC1 mRNA
Depositing lab: James Gagnon. Depositing organization: University of Utah. Publication: Orthogonal CRISPR-Cas tools for genome editing, inhibition, and CRISPR recording in zebrafish embryos. Takasugi PR, Wang S, Truong KT, Drage EP, Kanishka SN, Higbee MA, Bamidele N, Ojelabi O, Sontheimer EJ, Gagnon JA. Genetics. 2021 Nov 4. pii: 6420709. doi: 10.1093/genetics/iyab196. PubMed 34735006.
Backbone
  Vector backbone: pCS2
  Backbone size w/o insert (bp): 4000
  Total vector size (bp): 4200
  Vector type: In vitro transcription
Growth in bacteria
  Bacterial resistance: Ampicillin, 100 μg/mL
  Growth temperature: 37°C
  Growth strain: DH5alpha
  Copy number: Unknown
Gene/Insert
  Gene/Insert name: AcrIIC1
  Species: Synthetic
  Insert size (bp): 200
  Cloning method: Gibson Cloning
  Sequencing primers: 5′ ATTTAGGTGACACTATAG
Terms and licenses: Academic/Nonprofit Terms; Industry Terms: Not Available to Industry
Depositor comments: Please visit https://www.biorxiv.org/content/10.1101/2020.11.07.372151v1 for bioRxiv preprint.
How to cite: pCS2-AcrIIC1 was a gift from James Gagnon (Addgene plasmid # 174035 ; http://n2t.net/addgene:174035 ; RRID:Addgene_174035)
